Addgene plasmid #146119: pAc5.1B-EGFP-DmMe31B_268-459_D
Purpose: Insect Expression of DmMe31B_268-459
Depositing lab: Elisa Izaurralde. Depositing organization: Max Planck Institute for Developmental Biology. Publication: HPat provides a link between deadenylation and decapping in metazoa. Haas G, Braun JE, Igreja C, Tritschler F, Nishihara T, Izaurralde E. J Cell Biol. 2010 Apr 19. 189(2):289-302. 10.1083/jcb.200910141 PubMed 20404111.
Backbone
  Vector backbone: Unknown
  Vector type: Insect Expression
Growth in bacteria
  Bacterial resistance: Ampicillin, 100 μg/mL
  Growth temperature: 37°C
  Growth strain: DH5alpha
  Copy number: Low Copy
Gene/Insert
  Gene/Insert name: DmMe31B_268-459
  Species: D. melanogaster (fly)
  Entrez Gene: me31B (a.k.a. Dmel_CG4916, CG4916, DDX6, Dhh1p/Me31b, DmRH3, Dmel\CG4916, ME31B, Mat31B, Me31B, Me31b, l(2)k06607, me31b)
  Cloning method: Unknown
Terms and licenses: Academic/Nonprofit Terms; Industry Terms: Not Available to Industry
Depositor comments: Plasmids from this collection were made available to the research community and donated after the lab closed. Please note that the sequence provided by the depositing laboratory may be theoretical/predicted or based on Sanger sequencing results. There may be discrepancies between sequencing results obtained by Addgene and the depositor sequence. If an Addgene verified sequence is not available, please contact before placing your order to request that our lab fully sequence the plasmid.
How to cite: pAc5.1B-EGFP-DmMe31B_268-459_D was a gift from Elisa Izaurralde (Addgene plasmid # 146119 ; http://n2t.net/addgene:146119 ; RRID:Addgene_146119)
