[The description below was written by a language model from this plasmid's Addgene catalogue record and pLannotate feature annotations shown in this document.]
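Description:
pAc5.1B-EGFP-DmMe31B_268-459_D is an insect-cell expression plasmid that produces a GFP-tagged C-terminal fragment of the Drosophila melanogaster DEAD-box RNA helicase Me31B (the fly DDX6 orthologue). The catalogue lists the backbone as unknown, although the name and the annotated parts point to a pAc5.1-type vector. In E. coli it replicates from a ColE1/pUC-family origin and is selected with ampicillin through the bla gene and its native promoter. The repository describes it as low copy, whereas the origin annotation is of a high-copy type. No marker for selection in insect cells is annotated, so the construct appears suited to transient transfection or co-selection with a separate plasmid.

The expression cassette is driven by the constitutive Drosophila actin 5C (Ac5) promoter. An EGFP open reading frame lies immediately upstream of, and is annotated as contiguous with, the me31B fragment encoding residues 268–459, giving an N-terminal EGFP fusion. A V5 epitope tag sequence lies shortly downstream of the insert, but the record does not show whether it is in frame or cut off by a stop codon. An SV40 polyadenylation signal follows. Short fragments of SV40 large T antigen and of a tetracycline resistance gene are backbone remnants rather than functional genes.

The associated work concerns links between mRNA deadenylation and decapping, so this truncation is most plausibly used for localisation or interaction mapping of Me31B domains in fly cells. The sequenced and depositor records differ slightly in length (6,619 versus 6,643 nt), mainly in the tetracycline remnant, but share the same feature layout.
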