Features (pLannotate 1.2.2; 10 found; start..end, strand, type, name):
     56..2568    +  promoter       Ac5 promoter: Drosophila melanogaster actin 5C promoter
   2588..3304    +  CDS            EGFP: EGFP is a basic (constitutively fluorescent) green fluorescent protein published in 1996, derived from Aequorea victoria. It is reported to be a rapidly-maturing weak dimer with moderate acid sensitivity.
   3287..3889    +  CDS            me31B (fragment): DDX6_DROME - Experimental evidence at protein level: Swiss-Prot protein existence level 1. ATP-dependent RNA helicase which is a core component of a variety of ribonucleoprotein complexes (RNPs) that play critical roles in translational repression and mRNA decapping during embryogenesis, oogenesis, neurogenesis and neurotransmission (PubMed:11546740, PubMed:16256742, PubMed:17178403, PubMed:18590813, PubMed:21267420, PubMed:21447556, PubMed:28875934, PubMed:28388438, PubMed:17982591, PubMed:31114929). Recruits core components and translational repressors to some RNP complexes, and mediates RNP
   3928..3969    +  CDS            V5 tag: epitope tag from simian virus 5
   4069..4203    -  polyA_signal   SV40 poly(A) signal: SV40 polyadenylation signal
   4226..4310    -  CDS            large T antigen (fragment): large T antigen from SV40 (simian virus 40)
   4311..4781    +  CDS            TcR (fragment): tetracycline efflux protein; tet; confers resistance to tetracycline
   4825..5413    -  rep_origin     ori: high-copy-number ColE1/pMB1/pBR322/pUC origin of replication
   5584..6444    -  CDS            AmpR: β-lactamase; bla; confers resistance to ampicillin, carbenicillin, and related antibiotics
   6445..6549    -  promoter       AmpR promoter: bla
>Addgene plasmid #146119 | pAc5.1B-EGFP-DmMe31B_268-459_D | depositor full sequence | sequence record 288564 | Full Sequence
CTTCAAGGAATTAATTCTATATTCTAAAAACACAAATGATACTTCTAAAAAAAATCATGAATGGCATCAA
CTCTGAATCAAATCTTTGCAGATGCACCTACTTCTCATTTCCACTGTCACATCATTTTTCCAGATCTCGC
TGCCTGTTATGTGGCCCACAAACCAAGACACGTTTTATGGCCATTAAAGCTGGCTGATCGTCGCCAAACA
CCAAATACATATCAATATGTACATTCGAGAAAGAAGCGATCAAAGAAGCGTCTTCGGGCGAGTAGGAGAA
TGCGGAGGAGAAGGAGAACGAGCTGATCTAGTATCTCTCCACAATCCAATGCCAACTGACCAACTGGCCA
TATTCGGAGCAATTTGAAGCCAATTTCCATCGCCTGGCGATCGCTCCATTCTTGGCTATATGTTTTTCAC
CGTTCCCGGGGCCATTTTCAAAGACTCGTCGGTAAGATAAGATTGTGTCACTCGCTGTCTCTCTTCATTT
GTCGAAGAATGCTGAGGAATTTCGCGATGACGTCGGCGAGTATTTTGAAGAATGAGAATAATTTGTATTT
ATACGAAAATCAGTTAGTGGAATTTTCTACAAAAACATGTTATCTATAGATAATTTTGTTGCAAAATATG
TTGACTATGACAAAGATTGTATGTATATACCTTTAATGTATTCTCATTTTCTTATGTATTTATAATGGCA
ATGATGATACTGATGATATTTTAAGATGATGCCAGACCACAGGCTGATTTCTGCGTCTTTTGCCGAACGC
AGTGCATGTGCGGTTGTTGTTTTTTGGAATAGTTTCAATTTTCGGACTGTCCGCTTTGATTTCAGTTTCT
TGGCTTATTCAAAAAGCAAAGTAAAGCCAAAAAAGCGAGATGGCAATACCAAATGCGGCAAAACGGTAGT
GGAAGGAAAGGGGTGCGGGGCAGCGGAAGGAAGGGTGGGGCGGGGCGTGGCGGGGTCTGTGGCTGGGCGC
GACGTCACCGACGTTGGAGCCACTCCTTTGACCATGTGTGCGTGTGTGTATTATTCGTGTCTCGCCACTC
GCCGGTTGTTTTTTTCTTTTTATCTCGCTCTCTCTAGCGCCATCTCGTACGCATGCTCAACGCACCGCAT
GTTGCCGTGTCCTTTATGCGTCATTTTGGCTCGAAATAGGCAATTATTTAAACAAAGATTAGTCAACGAA
AACGCTAAAATAAATAAGTCTACAATATGGTTACTTATTGCCATGTGTGTGCAGCCAACGATAGCAACAA
AAGCAACAACACAGTGGCTTTCCCTCTTTCACTTTTTGTTTGCAAGCGCGTGCGAGCAAGACGGCACGAC
CGGCAAACGCAATTACGCTGACAAAGAGCAGACGAAGTTTTGGCCGAAAAACATCAAGGCGCCTGATACG
AATGCATTTGCAATAACAATTGCGATATTTAATATTGTTTATGAAGCTGTTTGACTTCAAAACACACAAA
AAAAAAAATAAAACAAATTATTTGAAAGAGAATTAGGAATCGGACAGCTTATCGTTACGGGCTAACAGCA
CACCGAGACGAAATAGCTTACCTGACGTCACAGCCTCTGGAAGAACTGCCGCCAAGCAGAGAGAGAGAGA
AAAAGAGGGAGAGCAGCTTAGACCGCATGTGCTTGTGTGTGAGGCGTCTCTCTCTTCGTCTCCTGTTTGC
GCAAACGCATAGACTGCACTGAGAAAATCGATTACCTATTTTTTATGAATGAATATTTGCACTATTACTA
TTCAAAACTATTAAGATAGCAATCACATTCAATAGCCAAATACTATACCACCTGAGCGATGCAACGAAAT
GATCAATTTGAGCAAAAATGCTGCATATTTAGGACGGCATCATTATAGAAATGCTTCTTGCTGTGTACTT
TTCTCTCGTCTGGCAGCTGTTTCGCCGTTATTGTTAAAACCGGCTTAAGTTAGGTGTGTTTTCTACGACT
AGTGATGCCCCTACTAGAAGATGTGTGTTGCACAAATGTCCCTGAATAACCAATTTGAAGTGCAGATAGC
AGTAAACGTAAGCTAATATGAATATTATTTAACTGTAATGTTTTAATATCGCTGGACATTACTAATAAAC
CCACTATAAACACATGTACATATGTATGTTTTGGCATACAATGAGTAGTTGGGGAAAAAATGTGTAAAAG
CACCGTGACCATCACAGCATAAAGATAACCAGCTGAAGTATCGAATATGAGTAACCCCCAAATTGAATCA
CATGCCGCAACTGATAGGACCCATGGAAGTACACTCTTCATGGCGATATACAAGACACACACAAGCACGA
ACACCCAGTTGCGGAGGAAATTCTCCGTAAATGAAAACCCAATCGGCGAACAATTCATACCCATATATGG
TAAAAGTTTTGAACGCGACTTGAGAGCGGAGAGCATTGCGGCTGATAAGGTTTTAGCGCTAAGCGGGCTT
TATAAAACGGGCTGCGGGACCAGTTTTCATATCACTACCGTTTGAGTTCTTGTGCTGTGTGGATACTCCT
CCCGACACAAAGCCGCTCCATCAGCCAGCAGTCGTCTAATCCAGAGACCCCGGATCGGGGTACCAACATG
GTGAGCAAGGGCGAGGAGCTGTTCACCGGGGTGGTGCCCATCCTGGTCGAGCTGGACGGCGACGTAAACG
GCCACAAGTTCAGCGTGTCCGGCGAGGGCGAGGGCGATGCCACCTACGGCAAGCTGACCCTGAAGTTCAT
CTGCACCACCGGCAAGCTGCCCGTGCCCTGGCCCACCCTCGTGACCACCCTGACCTACGGCGTGCAGTGC
TTCAGCCGCTACCCCGACCACATGAAGCAGCACGACTTCTTCAAGTCCGCCATGCCCGAAGGCTACGTCC
AGGAGCGCACCATCTTCTTCAAGGACGACGGCAACTACAAGACCCGCGCCGAGGTGAAGTTCGAGGGCGA
CACCCTGGTGAACCGCATCGAGCTGAAGGGCATCGACTTCAAGGAGGACGGCAACATCCTGGGGCACAAG
CTGGAGTACAACTACAACAGCCACAACGTCTATATCATGGCCGACAAGCAGAAGAACGGCATCAAGGTGA
ACTTCAAGATCCGCCACAACATCGAGGACGGCAGCGTGCAGCTCGCCGACCACTACCAGCAGAACACCCC
CATCGGCGACGGCCCCGTGCTGCTGCCCGACAACCACTACCTGAGCACCCAGTCCGCCCTGAGCAAAGAC
CCCAACGAGAAGCGCGATCACATGGTCCTGCTGGAGTTCGTGACCGCCGCCGGGATCACTCTCGGCATGG
ACGAGCTGTACAAGCCAAGCTTGAAGGGTGTCACTCAGTACTATGCATTCGTACAGGAGCGCCAGAAAGT
ACACTGCTTGAATACGCTCTTTTCGAAGCTGCAGATCAATCAGTCTATCATATTCTGCAATTCCACGCAA
CGTGTCGAGCTATTGGCCAAAAAGATCACAGAGCTTGGATATTGCTGTTACTATATACACGCTAAGATGG
CCCAGGCACACAGAAATCGAGTATTCCACGATTTCCGCCAAGGACTCTGTCGCAATCTGGTGTGCTCCGA
CCTGTTCACCCGTGGTATCGACGTGCAGGCCGTGAATGTAGTAATCAATTTCGATTTCCCACGAATGGCA
GAGACATACTTGCATCGAATTGGTCGCTCAGGACGTTTCGGTCATTTGGGTATTGCTATTAATCTGATAA
CCTACGAGGATCGGTTTGATCTGCATCGGATTGAAAAAGAACTTGGAACCGAAATAAAGCCTATTCCGAA
GGTCATAGACCCCGCCCTTTATGTCGCAAACGTTGGCGCATCCGTTGGCGATACTTGCAACAATAGTGAT
CTGAATAATTCTGCGAACGAGGAGGGCAACGTTAGCAAATAAGCGGCCGCTCGAGTCTAGAGGGCCCGCG
GTTCGAAGGTAAGCCTATCCCTAACCCTCTCCTCGGTCTCGATTCTACGCGTACCGGTCATCATCACCAT
CACCATTGAGTTTAAACCCGCTGATCAGCCTCGACTGTGCCTTCTAAGGCCTGAGCTCGCTGATCAGCCT
CGATCGAGGATCCAGACATGATAAGATACATTGATGAGTTTGGACAAACCACAACTAGAATGCAGTGAAA
AAAATGCTTTATTTGTGAAATTTGTGATGCTATTGCTTTATTTGTAACCATTATAAGCTGCAATAAACAA
GTTAACAACAACAATTGCATTCATTTTATGTTTCAGGTTCAGGGGGAGGTGTGGGAGGTTTTTTAAAGCA
AGTAAAACCTCTACAAATGTGGTATGGCTGATTATGATCAGTCGACCGATGCCCTTGAGAGCCTTCAACC
CAGTCAGCTCCTTCCGGTGGGCGCGGGGCATGACTATCGTCGCCGCACTTATGACTGTCTTCTTTATCAT
GCAACTCGTAGGACAGGTGCCGGCAGCGCTCTGGGTCATTTTCGGCGAGGACCGCTTTCGCTGGAGCGCG
ACGATGATCGGCCTGTCGCTTGCGGTATTCGGAATCTTGCACGCCCTCGCTCAAGCCTTCGTCACTGGTC
CCGCCACCAAACGTTTCGGCGAGAAGCAGGCCATTATCGCCGGCATGGCGGCCGACGCGCTGGGCTACGT
CTTGCTGGCGTTCGCGACGCGAGGCTGGATGGCCTTCCCCATTATGATTCTTCTCGCTTCCGGCGGCATC
GGGATGCCCGCGTTGCAGGCCATGCTGTCCAGGCAGGTAGATGACGACCATCAGGGACAGCTTCAAGGAT
CGCTCGCGGCTCTTACCAGCCAGCAAAAGGCCAGGAACCGTAAAAAGGCCGCGTTGCTGGCGTTTTTCCA
TAGGCTCCGCCCCCCTGACGAGCATCACAAAAATCGACGCTCAAGTCAGAGGTGGCGAAACCCGACAGGA
CTATAAAGATACCAGGCGTTTCCCCCTGGAAGCTCCCTCGTGCGCTCTCCTGTTCCGACCCTGCCGCTTA
CCGGATACCTGTCCGCCTTTCTCCCTTCGGGAAGCGTGGCGCTTTCTCAATGCTCACGCTGTAGGTATCT
CAGTTCGGTGTAGGTCGTTCGCTCCAAGCTGGGCTGTGTGCACGAACCCCCCGTTCAGCCCGACCGCTGC
GCCTTATCCGGTAACTATCGTCTTGAGTCCAACCCGGTAAGACACGACTTATCGCCACTGGCAGCAGCCA
CTGGTAACAGGATTAGCAGAGCGAGGTATGTAGGCGGTGCTACAGAGTTCTTGAAGTGGTGGCCTAACTA
CGGCTACACTAGAAGGACAGTATTTGGTATCTGCGCTCTGCTGAAGCCAGTTACCTTCGGAAAAAGAGTT
GGTAGCTCTTGATCCGGCAAACAAACCACCGCTGGTAGCGGTGGTTTTTTTGTTTGCAAGCAGCAGATTA
CGCGCAGAAAAAAAGGATCTCAAGAAGATCCTTTGATCTTTTCTACGGGGTCTGACGCTCAGTGGAACGA
AAACTCACGTTAAGGGATTTTGGTCATGAGATTATCAAAAAGGATCTTCACCTAGATCCTTTTAAATTAA
AAATGAAGTTTTAAATCAATCTAAAGTATATATGAGTAAACTTGGTCTGACAGTTACCAATGCTTAATCA
GTGAGGCACCTATCTCAGCGATCTGTCTATTTCGTTCATCCATAGTTGCCTGACTCCCCGTCGTGTAGAT
AACTACGATACGGGAGGGCTTACCATCTGGCCCCAGTGCTGCAATGATACCGCGAGACCCACGCTCACCG
GCTCCAGATTTATCAGCAATAAACCAGCCAGCCGGAAGGGCCGAGCGCAGAAGTGGTCCTGCAACTTTAT
CCGCCTCCATCCAGTCTATTAATTGTTGCCGGGAAGCTAGAGTAAGTAGTTCGCCAGTTAATAGTTTGCG
CAACGTTGTTGCCATTGCTGCAGGCATCGTGGTGTCACGCTCGTCGTTTGGTATGGCTTCATTCAGCTCC
GGTTCCCAACGATCAAGGCGAGTTACATGATCCCCCATGTTGTGCAAAAAAGCGGTTAGCTCCTTCGGTC
CTCCGATCGTTGTCAGAAGTAAGTTGGCCGCAGTGTTATCACTCATGGTTATGGCAGCACTGCATAATTC
TCTTACTGTCATGCCATCCGTAAGATGCTTTTCTGTGACTGGTGAGTACTCAACCAAGTCATTCTGAGAA
TAGTGTATGCGGCGACCGAGTTGCTCTTGCCCGGCGTCAACACGGGATAATACCGCGCCACATAGCAGAA
CTTTAAAAGTGCTCATCATTGGAAAACGTTCTTCGGGGCGAAAACTCTCAAGGATCTTACCGCTGTTGAG
ATCCAGTTCGATGTAACCCACTCGTGCACCCAACTGATCTTCAGCATCTTTTACTTTCACCAGCGTTTCT
GGGTGAGCAAAAACAGGAAGGCAAAATGCCGCAAAAAAGGGAATAAGGGCGACACGGAAATGTTGAATAC
TCATACTCTTCCTTTTTCAATATTATTGAAGCATTTATCAGGGTTATTGTCTCATGAGCGGATACATATT
TGAATGTATTTAGAAAAATAAACAAATAGGGGTTCCGCGCACATTTCCCCGAAAAGTGCCACCTGACGTC
TAAGAAACCATTATTATCATGACATTAACCTATAAAAATAGGCGTATCACGAGGCCCTTTCGT
