Features (pLannotate 1.2.2; 10 found; start..end, strand, type, name):
    144..2653    +  promoter       Ac5 promoter: Drosophila melanogaster actin 5C promoter
   2673..3389    +  CDS            EGFP: EGFP is a basic (constitutively fluorescent) green fluorescent protein published in 1996, derived from Aequorea victoria. It is reported to be a rapidly-maturing weak dimer with moderate acid sensitivity.
   3372..3974    +  CDS            me31B (fragment): DDX6_DROME - Experimental evidence at protein level: Swiss-Prot protein existence level 1. ATP-dependent RNA helicase which is a core component of a variety of ribonucleoprotein complexes (RNPs) that play critical roles in translational repression and mRNA decapping during embryogenesis, oogenesis, neurogenesis and neurotransmission (PubMed:11546740, PubMed:16256742, PubMed:17178403, PubMed:18590813, PubMed:21267420, PubMed:21447556, PubMed:28875934, PubMed:28388438, PubMed:17982591, PubMed:31114929). Recruits core components and translational repressors to some RNP complexes, and mediates RNP
   4013..4054    +  CDS            V5 tag: epitope tag from simian virus 5
   4154..4288    -  polyA_signal   SV40 poly(A) signal: SV40 polyadenylation signal
   4311..4395    -  CDS            large T antigen (fragment): large T antigen from SV40 (simian virus 40)
   4396..4843    +  CDS            TcR (fragment): tetracycline efflux protein; tet; confers resistance to tetracycline
   4889..5477    -  rep_origin     ori: high-copy-number ColE1/pMB1/pBR322/pUC origin of replication
   5648..6508    -  CDS            AmpR: β-lactamase; bla; confers resistance to ampicillin, carbenicillin, and related antibiotics
   6509..6613    -  promoter       AmpR promoter: bla
>Addgene plasmid #146119 | pAc5.1B-EGFP-DmMe31B_268-459_D | addgene full sequence | sequence record 333415 | Addgene NGS Result
TCCCCGAAAAGTGCCACCTGACGTCTAAGAAACCATTATTATCATGACATTAACCTATAAAAATAGGCGT
ATCACGAGGCCCTTTCGTCTTCAAGAATTAATTCTATATTCTAAAAACACAAATGATACTTCTAAAAAAA
AATCATGAATGGCATCAACTCTGAATCAAATCTTTGCAGATGCACCTACTTCTCATTTCCACTGTCACAT
CATTTTTCCAGATCTCGCTGCCTGTTATGTGGCCCACAAACCAAGACACGTTTTATGGCCATTAAAGCTG
GCTGATCGTCGCCAAACACCAAATACATAATGAATATGTACACATTCGAGAAAGAAGCGATCAAAGAAGC
GTCTTCGGGCGGAGTAGGAGAATGCGGAGGAGAAGGAGAACGAGCTGATCTAGTATCTCTCCACAATCCA
ATGCCAACTGACCAACTGGCCATATTCGGAGCAATTTGAAGCCAATTTCCATCGCCTGGCGATCGCTCCA
TTCTTGGCTATATGTTTTTCACCGTTACCCGGGGCCATTTTCAAAGACTCGTCGGCAAGATAAGATTGTG
TCACTCGCTGTCTCTCTTCATTTGTCGAAGAATGCTGAGGAATTTCGCGATGACGTCGGCGAGTATTTTG
AAGAATGAGAATAATTTGTATTTATACGAAAATCAGTTAGTGGAATTTTCTACAAAAACATGTTATCTAT
AGATAATTTTGTTGCAAAATATGTTGACTATGACAAAGATTGTATGTATATACCTTTAATGTATTCTCAT
TTTCTTATGTATTTATAATGGCAATGATGATACTGATGATATTTTAAGATGATGCCAGACCAAAAGGCTT
GAATTTCTGCGTCTTTTGCCGAACGCAGTGCATGTGCAATTGTTGTTTTTTGGAATATTCAATTTTCGGA
CTGTCCGCTTTGATTTCAGTTTCTTGGCTTATTCAAAAAGCAAAGTAAAGCCAAAAAAGCGAGATGGCAA
TACCAAATGCGGCAAAACGGTAGTGGAAGGAAAGGGGTGCGGGGCAGCGGAAGGAAGGGTGGGGCGGGGC
GTGGCGGGGTCTGTGGCTGGGCGCGACGTCACCGACGTTGGAGCCACTCCTTTGACCATGTGTGCGTGTG
TGTATTATTCGTGTCTCGCCACTCGCCGGTTGTTTTTTTCTTTTTATGCTGCGCTCTCTCTAGCGCCATC
TCGCTTACGCATGCTCAACGCACCGCATGTTGCCGTTTCCTTTTATGCGTCATTTTGGCTCGAAATAGGC
AATTATTTAAACAAAGATTAGTCAACGAAAACGCTAAAATAAATAAGTCTACAATATGGTTACTTATTGC
CATGTGTGTGCAGCCAACGATAGCAACAAAAGCAACAACACAGGTGGCTTTCCCTCTTTCACTTTTTGTT
TGCAAGCCGCGTGCGAGCAAGACGGCACGACCGGCAAACGCAATTACGCTGACAAAGAGCAGACGAAGTT
TTGGCGAAAAACATCAAGGCGCCTGATACGAATGCATTTGCAATAACAATTGCGATATTTAATATTGTTT
ATGAAGCTGTTTGACTTCAAAACACACAAAAAAAAAAATAAAACAAATTATTTGAAAGAGAATTAGGAAT
CGGACGCTTATCGTTAGGGTAACAACAAGAAATGCTTACTGAGTCACAGCCTCTGGAAAACTGCCGCAAG
CCAGAGAGAGAGAGAAAAAGAGGGAGAGCAGCTTAGACCGCATGTGCTTGTGTGTGAGGCGTCTCTCTCT
TCGTCTCTGTTGCGCAAACGCATAGACTGCACTGAAAAAATCGATTACCTATTTTTTATGAATGAATATT
TGCACTATTACTATTCAAAACTATTAAGATAGCAATCACATTCAATAGCCAAATACTATACCACCTGAGC
GATGCAACGAAATGATCAATTTGAGCAAAAATGCTGCATATTTAGGACGGCATCATTATAGAAATGCTTC
TTGCTGTGTACTTTTCTCTCGTCTGGCAGCTGTTTCGCCGTTATTGTTAAAACCGGCTTAAGTTAGGTGT
GTTTTCTACGACTAGTGAATGCCCTACTAGAAGATGTGTGTTGCACAAAATGTCCCTGGAATAACCAATT
TGAAGTGCAGATAGCAGTAAACGTAAGCTAATATGAATATTATTTAACTGTAATGTTTTAATATCGCTGG
ACATTACTAATAAACCCACTATAAACACATGTACATATGTATGTTTTGGCATACAATGAGTAGTTGGGGA
AAAAATGTGTAAAAGCACCGTGACCATCACAGCATAAAGATAACCAGCTGAAGTATCGAATATGAGTAAC
CCCCAAATTGAATCACATGCCGCAACTGATAGGACCCATGGAAGTACACTCTTCATGGCGATATACAAGA
CACACACAAGCACGAACACCCAGTTGCGGAGGAAATTCTCCGTAAATGAAAACCCAATCGGCGAACAATT
CATACCCATATATGGTAAAAGTTTTGAACGCGACTTGAGAGCGGAGAGCATTGCGGCTGATAAGGTTTTA
GCGCTAAGCGGGCTTTATAAAACGGGCTGCGGGACCAGTTTTCATATCACTACCGTTTGAGTTCTTGTGC
TGTGTGGATACTCCTCCCGACACAAAGCCGCTCCATCAGCCAGCAGTCGTCTAATCCAGAGACCCCGGAT
CGGGGTACCATCATGGTGAGCAAGGGCGAGGAGCTGTTCACCGGGGTGGTGCCCATCCTGGTCGAGCTGG
ACGGCGACGTAAACGGCCACAAGTTCAGCGTGTCCGGCGAGGGCGAGGGCGATGCCACCTACGGCAAGCT
GACCCTGAAGTTCATCTGCACCACCGGCAAGCTGCCCGTGCCCTGGCCCACCCTCGTGACCACCCTGACC
TACGGCGTGCAGTGCTTCAGCCGCTACCCCGACCACATGAAGCAGCACGACTTCTTCAAGTCCGCCATGC
CCGAAGGCTACGTCCAGGAGCGCACCATCTTCTTCAAGGACGACGGCAACTACAAGACCCGCGCCGAGGT
GAAGTTCGAGGGCGACACCCTGGTGAACCGCATCGAGCTGAAGGGCATCGACTTCAAGGAGGACGGCAAC
ATCCTGGGGCACAAGCTGGAGTACAACTACAACAGCCACAACGTCTATATCATGGCCGACAAGCAGAAGA
ACGGCATCAAGGTGAACTTCAAGATCCGCCACAACATCGAGGACGGCAGCGTGCAGCTCGCCGACCACTA
CCAGCAGAACACCCCCATCGGCGACGGCCCCGTGCTGCTGCCCGACAACCACTACCTGAGCACCCAGTCC
GCCCTGAGCAAAGACCCCAACGAGAAGCGCGATCACATGGTCCTGCTGGAGTTCGTGACCGCCGCCGGGA
TCACTCTCGGCATGGACGAGCTGTACAAGCCAAGCTTGAAGGGTGTCACTCAGTACTATGCATTCGTACA
GGAGCGCCAGAAAGTACACTGCTTGAATACGCTCTTTTCGAAGCTGCAGATCAATCAGTCTATCATATTC
TGCAATTCCACGCAACGTGTCGAGCTATTGGCCAAAAAGATCACAGAGCTTGGATATTGCTGTTACTATA
TACACGCTAAGATGGCCCAGGCACACAGAAATCGAGTATTCCACGATTTCCGCCAAGGACTCTGTCGCAA
TCTGGTGTGCTCCGACCTGTTCACCCGTGGTATCGACGTGCAGGCCGTGAATGTAGTAATCAATTTCGAT
TTCCCACGAATGGCAGAGACATACTTGCATCGAATTGGTCGCTCAGGACGTTTCGGTCATTTGGGTATTG
CTATTAATCTGATAACCTACGAGGATCGGTTTGATCTGCATCGGATTGAAAAAGAACTTGGAACCGAAAT
AAAGCCTATTCCGAAGGTCATAGACCCCGCCCTTTATGTCGCAAACGTTGGCGCATCCGTTGGCGATACT
TGCAACAACAGTGATCTGAATAATTCTGCGAACGAGGAGGGCAACGTTAGCAAATAAGCGGCCGCTCGAG
TCTAGAGGGCCCGCGGTTCGAAGGTAAGCCTATCCCTAACCCTCTCCTCGGTCTCGATTCTACGCGTACC
GGTCATCATCACCATCACCATTGAGTTTAAACCCGCTGATCAGCCTCGACTGTGCCTTCTAAGGCCTGAG
CTCGCTGATCAGCCTCGATCGAGGATCCAGACATGATAAGATACATTGATGAGTTTGGACAAACCACAAC
TAGAATGCAGTGAAAAAAATGCTTTATTTGTGAAATTTGTGATGCTATTGCTTTATTTGTAACCATTATA
AGCTGCAATAAACAAGTTAACAACAACAATTGCATTCATTTTATGTTTCAGGTTCAGGGGGAGGTGTGGG
AGGTTTTTTAAAGCAAGTAAAACCTCTACAAATGTGGTATGGCTGATTATGATCAGTCGACCGATGCCCT
TGAGAGCCTTCAACCCAGTCAGCTCCTTCCGGTGGGCGCGGGGCATGACTATCGTCGCCGCACTTATGAC
TGTCTTCTTTATCATGCAACTCGTAGGACAGGTGCCGGCAGCGCTCTGGGTCATTTTCGGCGAGGACCGC
TTTCGCTGGAGCGCGACGATGATCGGCCTGTCGCTTGCGGTATTCGGAATCTTGCACGCCCTCGCTCAAG
CCTTCGTCACTGGTCCCGCCACCAAACGTTTCGGCGAGAAGCAGGCCATTATCGCCGGCATGGCGGCCGA
CGCGCTGGGCTACGTCTTGCTGGCGTTCGCGACGCGAGGCTGGATGGCCTTCCCCATTATGATTCTTCTC
GCTTCCGGCGGCATCGGGATGCCCGCGTTGCAGGCCATGCTGTCCAGGCAGGTAGATGACGACCATCAGG
GACAGCTTCAAGGCCAGCAAAAGGCCAGGAACCGTAAAAAGGCCGCGTTGCTGGCGTTTTTCCATAGGCT
CCGCCCCCCTGACGAGCATCACAAAAATCGACGCTCAAGTCAGAGGTGGCGAAACCCGACAGGACTATAA
AGATACCAGGCGTTTCCCCCTGGAAGCTCCCTCGTGCGCTCTCCTGTTCCGACCCTGCCGCTTACCGGAT
ACCTGTCCGCCTTTCTCCCTTCGGGAAGCGTGGCGCTTTCTCATAGCTCACGCTGTAGGTATCTCAGTTC
GGTGTAGGTCGTTCGCTCCAAGCTGGGCTGTGTGCACGAACCCCCCGTTCAGCCCGACCGCTGCGCCTTA
TCCGGTAACTATCGTCTTGAGTCCAACCCGGTAAGACACGACTTATCGCCACTGGCAGCAGCCACTGGTA
ACAGGATTAGCAGAGCGAGGTATGTAGGCGGTGCTACAGAGTTCTTGAAGTGGTGGCCTAACTACGGCTA
CACTAGAAGGACAGTATTTGGTATCTGCGCTCTGCTGAAGCCAGTTACCTTCGGAAAAAGAGTTGGTAGC
TCTTGATCCGGCAAACAAACCACCGCTGGTAGCGGTGGTTTTTTTGTTTGCAAGCAGCAGATTACGCGCA
GAAAAAAAGGATCTCAAGAAGATCCTTTGATCTTTTCTACGGGGTCTGACGCTCAGTGGAACGAAAACTC
ACGTTAAGGGATTTTGGTCATGAGATTATCAAAAAGGATCTTCACCTAGATCCTTTTAAATTAAAAATGA
AGTTTTAAATCAATCTAAAGTATATATGAGTAAACTTGGTCTGACAGTTACCAATGCTTAATCAGTGAGG
CACCTATCTCAGCGATCTGTCTATTTCGTTCATCCATAGTTGCCTGACTCCCCGTCGTGTAGATAACTAC
GATACGGGAGGGCTTACCATCTGGCCCCAGTGCTGCAATGATACCGCGAGACCCACGCTCACCGGCTCCA
GATTTATCAGCAATAAACCAGCCAGCCGGAAGGGCCGAGCGCAGAAGTGGTCCTGCAACTTTATCCGCCT
CCATCCAGTCTATTAATTGTTGCCGGGAAGCTAGAGTAAGTAGTTCGCCAGTTAATAGTTTGCGCAACGT
TGTTGCCATTGCTGCAGGCATCGTGGTGTCACGCTCGTCGTTTGGTATGGCTTCATTCAGCTCCGGTTCC
CAACGATCAAGGCGAGTTACATGATCCCCCATGTTGTGCAAAAAAGCGGTTAGCTCCTTCGGTCCTCCGA
TCGTTGTCAGAAGTAAGTTGGCCGCAGTGTTATCACTCATGGTTATGGCAGCACTGCATAATTCTCTTAC
TGTCATGCCATCCGTAAGATGCTTTTCTGTGACTGGTGAGTACTCAACCAAGTCATTCTGAGAATAGTGT
ATGCGGCGACCGAGTTGCTCTTGCCCGGCGTCAACACGGGATAATACCGCGCCACATAGCAGAACTTTAA
AAGTGCTCATCATTGGAAAACGTTCTTCGGGGCGAAAACTCTCAAGGATCTTACCGCTGTTGAGATCCAG
TTCGATGTAACCCACTCGTGCACCCAACTGATCTTCAGCATCTTTTACTTTCACCAGCGTTTCTGGGTGA
GCAAAAACAGGAAGGCAAAATGCCGCAAAAAAGGGAATAAGGGCGACACGGAAATGTTGAATACTCATAC
TCTTCCTTTTTCAATATTATTGAAGCATTTATCAGGGTTATTGTCTCATGAGCGGATACATATTTGAATG
TATTTAGAAAAATAAACAAATAGGGGTTCCGCGCACATT
